>Addgene plasmid #92026 | p5sucAmCherry | addgene full sequence | sequence record 181441 | Addgene NGS Result
ATGGTGAGCAAGGGCGAGGAGGATAACATGGCCATCATCAAGGAGTTCATGCGCTTCAAGGTGCACATGG
AGGGCTCCGTGAACGGCCACGAGTTCGAGATCGAGGGCGAGGGCGAGGGCCGCCCCTACGAGGGCACCCA
GACCGCCAAGCTGAAGGTGACCAAGGGTGGCCCCCTGCCCTTCGCCTGGGACATCCTGTCCCCTCAGTTC
ATGTACGGCTCCAAGGCCTACGTGAAGCACCCCGCCGACATCCCCGACTACTTGAAGCTGTCCTTCCCCG
AGGGCTTCAAGTGGGAGCGCGTGATGAACTTCGAGGACGGCGGCGTGGTGACCGTGACCCAGGACTCCTC
CCTGCAGGACGGCGAGTTCATCTACAAGGTGAAGCTGCGCGGCACCAACTTCCCCTCCGACGGCCCCGTA
ATGCAGAAGAAGACCATGGGCTGGGAGGCCTCCTCCGAGCGGATGTACCCCGAGGACGGCGCCCTGAAGG
GCGAGATCAAGCAGAGGCTGAAGCTGAAGGACGGCGGCCACTACGACGCTGAGGTCAAGACCACCTACAA
GGCCAAGAAGCCCGTGCAGCTGCCCGGCGCCTACAACGTCAACATCAAGTTGGACATCACCTCCCACAAC
GAGGACTACACCATCGTGGAACAGTACGAACGCGCCGAGGGCCGCCACTCCACCGGCGGCATGGACGAGC
TGTACAAGTAAGGTACCTCTAGAGTCGACCTGCAGGCATGCAAGCTTGGCTGTTTTGGCGGATGAGAGAA
GATTTTCAGCCTGATACAGATTAAATCAGAACGCAGAAGCGGTCTGATAAAACAGAATTTGCCTGGCGGC
AGTAGCGCGGTGGTCCCACCTGACCCCATGCCGAACTCAGAAGTGAAACGCCGTAGCGCCGATGGTAGTG
TGGGGTCTCCCCATGCGAGAGTAGGGAACTGCCAGGCATCAAATAAAACGAAAGGCTCAGTCGAAAGACT
GGGCCTTTCGTTTTATCTGTTGTTTGTCGGTGAACGCTCTCCTGAGTAGGACAAATCCGCCGGGAGCGGA
TTTGAACGTTGCGAAGCAACGGCCCGGAGGGTGGCGGGCAGGACGCCCGCCATAAACTGCCAGGCATCAA
ATTAAGCAGAAGGCCATCCTGACGGATGGCCTTTTTGCGTTTCTACAAACTCTTTTGTTTATTTTTCTAA
ATACATTCAAATATGTATCCGCTCATGAGACAATAACCCTGATAAATGCTTCAATAATATTGAAAAAGGA
AGAGTATGAGTATTCAACATTTCCGTGTCGCCCTTATTCCCTTTTTTGCGGCATTTTGCCTTCCTGTTTT
TGCTCACCCAGAAACGCTGGTGAAAGTAAAAGATGCTGAAGATCAGTTGGGTGCACGAGTGGGTTACATC
GAACTGGATCTCAACAGCGGTAAGATCCTTGAGAGTTTTCGCCCCGAAGAACGTTTTCCAATGATGAGCA
CTTTTAAAGTTCTGCTATGTGGCGCGGTATTATCCCGTGTTGACGCCGGGCAAGAGCAACTCGGTCGCCG
CATACACTATTCTCAGAATGACTTGGTTGAGTACTCACCAGTCACAGAAAAGCATCTTACGGATGGCATG
ACAGTAAGAGAATTATGCAGTGCTGCCATAACCATGAGTGATAACACTGCGGCCAACTTACTTCTGACAA
CGATCGGAGGACCGAAGGAGCTAACCGCTTTTTTGCACAACATGGGGGATCATGTAACTCGCCTTGATCG
TTGGGAACCGGAGCTGAATGAAGCCATACCAAACGACGAGCGTGACACCACGATGCCTGTAGCAATGGCA
ACAACGTTGCGCAAACTATTAACTGGCGAACTACTTACTCTAGCTTCCCGGCAACAATTAATAGACTGGA
TGGAGGCGGATAAAGTTGCAGGACCACTTCTGCGCTCGGCCCTTCCGGCTGGCTGGTTTATTGCTGATAA
ATCTGGAGCCGGTGAGCGTGGGTCTCGCGGTATCATTGCAGCACTGGGGCCAGATGGTAAGCCCTCCCGT
ATCGTAGTTATCTACACGACGGGGAGTCAGGCAACTATGGATGAACGAAATAGACAGATCGCTGAGATAG
GTGCCTCACTGATTAAGCATTGGTAACTGTCAGACCAAGTTTACTCATATATACTTTAGATTGATTTAAA
ACTTCATTTTTAATTTAAAAGGATCTAGGTGAAGATCCTTTTTGATAATCTCATGACCAAAATCCCTTAA
CGTGAGTTTTCGTTCCACTGAGCGTCAGACCCCGTAGAAAAGATCAAAGGATCTTCTTGAGATCCTTTTT
TTCTGCGCGTAATCTGCTGCTTGCAAACAAAAAAACCACCGCTACCAGCGGTGGTTTGTTTGCCGGATCA
AGAGCTACCAACTCTTTTTCCGAAGGTAACTGGCTTCAGCAGAGCGCAGATACCAAATACTGTCCTTCTA
GTGTAGCCGTAGTTAGGCCACCACTTCAAGAACTCTGTAGCACCGCCTACATACCTCGCTCTGCTAATCC
TGTTACCAGTGGCTGCTGCCAGTGGCGATAAGTCGTGTCTTACCGGGTTGGACTCAAGACGATAGTTACC
GGATAAGGCGCAGCGGTCGGGCTGAACGGGGGGTTCGTGCACACAGCCCAGCTTGGAGCGAACGACCTAC
ACCGAACTGAGATACCTACAGCGTGAGCTATGAGAAAGCGCCACGCTTCCCGAAGGGAGAAAGGCGGACA
GGTATCCGGTAAGCGGCAGGGTCGGAACAGGAGAGCGCACGAGGGAGCTTCCAGGGGGAAACGCCTGGTA
TCTTTATAGTCCTGTCGGGTTTCGCCACCTCTGACTTGAGCGTCGATTTTTGTGATGCTCGTCAGGGGGG
CGGAGCCTATGGAAAAACGCCAGCAACGCGGCCTTTTTACGGTTCCTGGCCTTTTGCTGGCCTTTTGCTC
ACATGTTCTTTCCTGCGTTATCCCCTGATTCTGTGGATAACCGTATTACCGCCTTTGAGTGAGCTGATAC
CGCTCGCCGCAGCCGAACGACCGAGCGCAGCGAGTCAGTGAGCGAGGAAGCGGAAGAGCGCCTGATGCGG
TATTTTCTCCTTACGCATCTGTGCGGTATTTCACACCGCATATGGTGCACTCTCAGTACAATCTGCTCTG
ATGCCGCATAGTTAAGCCAGTATACACTCCGCTATCGCTACGTGACTGGGTCATGGCTGCGCCCCGACAC
CCGCCAACACCCGCTGACGCGCCCTGACGGGCTTGTCTGCTCCCGGCATCCGCTTACAGACAAGCTGTGA
CCGTCTCCGGGAGCTGCATGTGTCAGAGGTTTTCACCGTCATCACCGAAACGCGCGAGGCAGCAGATCAA
TTCGCGCGCGAAGGCGAAGCGGCATGCATTTACGTTGCGAATTGATCTGGTTTGACAGCTTATCATCGAC
TGCACGGTGCACCAATGCTTCTGGCGTCAGGCAGCCATCGGAAGCTGTGGTATGGCTGTGCAGGTCGTAA
ATCACTGCATAATTCGTGTCGCTCAAGGCGCACTCCCGTTCTGGATAATGTTTTTTGCGCCGACATCATA
ACGGTTCTGGCAAATATTCTGAAATGAGCTGTTGACAGCTAGCTCAGTCCTAGGTACTGTGCTAGCCCTG
ACACTAAGACAGTTTTTCGAATTCAAAAGATCTATCGATCGAGGATCCAGGAGGTACAATCA
Features (pLannotate 1.2.2; 13 found; start..end, strand, type, name):
      1..708     +  CDS            mCherry: mCherry is a basic (constitutively fluorescent) red fluorescent protein published in 2004, derived from Discosoma sp.. It is reported to be a very rapidly-maturing monomer with low acid sensitivity.
    716..747     +  misc_feature   MCS (fragment): pUC18/19 multiple cloning site
    831..946     +  ncRNA          5S rRNA: Accession: RF00001 - 5S ribosomal RNA
    950..1036    +  terminator     rrnB T1 terminator: Escherichia coli rrnB; transcription terminator T1 from the E. coli rrnB gene
   1128..1155    +  terminator     rrnB T2 terminator: transcription terminator T2 from the E. coli rrnB gene
   1174..1265    +  promoter       AmpR promoter: bla
   1266..2126    +  CDS            AmpR: β-lactamase; bla; confers resistance to ampicillin, carbenicillin, and related antibiotics
   2297..2885    +  rep_origin     ori: high-copy-number ColE1/pMB1/pBR322/pUC origin of replication
   3071..3211    -  misc_feature   bom: basis of mobility region from pBR322
   3313..3353    -  CDS            rop (fragment): Rop protein, which maintains plasmids at low copy number; rop
   3412..3429    +  promoter       tet promoter (fragment): E. coli promoter for tetracycline efflux protein gene
   3425..3526    -  CDS            yciV (fragment): RNAAM_ECOLI - Also known as trpH From Escherichia coli (strain K12).
   3602..3626    +  promoter       J23119(SpeI) promoter (fragment): bacterial promoter (Registry of Standard Biological Parts BBa J23119) modified to end with an SpeI site
