[The description below was written by a language model from this plasmid's Addgene catalogue record and pLannotate feature annotations shown in this document.]
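Description:
p5sucAmCherry is a small (about 3.7 kb) high-copy bacterial reporter plasmid built on a ColE1-type backbone and catalogued under the TALEN vector type because it belongs to a TALE-based regulatory system. It replicates in E. coli from the ColE1/pMB1-family origin and is selected with ampicillin through a β-lactamase gene driven by its own bla promoter. The annotation also picks up remnants typical of a pBR322-derived lineage: the bom mobilisation region, a short fragment of rop (too truncated to be expected to restrain copy number), a tet promoter fragment and a fragment of the E. coli yciV/trpH gene.

The payload is the coding sequence for mCherry, a rapidly maturing monomeric red fluorescent protein. It is followed by a piece of the pUC multiple cloning site and the rrnB region comprising the 5S rRNA sequence and the T1 and T2 transcription terminators, which end the reporter transcript and insulate it from the downstream resistance gene. According to the catalogue entry, the reporter's promoter carries a binding site for a TALE that recognises a sucA-derived sequence. The feature table does not annotate this site or name a complete promoter. The only promoter-like element detected just upstream of mCherry on the circular map is a fragment matching the constitutive synthetic J23119 promoter, so the exact promoter architecture is not defined by the record.

The plasmid serves as a fluorescent readout of TALE occupancy at the promoter. The associated work describes a TALE induction system controlled by proteolysis, in which red fluorescence would presumably report changes in the level of the DNA-binding protein.
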