Addgene plasmid #92026: p5sucAmCherry
Purpose: mCherry reporter plasmid with sucA TALE binding site in its promoter
Depositing lab: Brian Pfleger. Depositing organization: University of Wisconsin, Madison. Publication: A transcription activator-like effector (TALE) induction system mediated by proteolysis. Copeland MF, Politz MC, Johnson CB, Markley AL, Pfleger BF. Nat Chem Biol. 2016 Apr;12(4):254-60. doi: 10.1038/nchembio.2021. Epub 2016 Feb 8. PubMed 26854666.
Backbone
  Vector backbone: ColE1
  Total vector size (bp): 3701
  Vector type: TALEN
Growth in bacteria
  Bacterial resistance: Ampicillin, 100 μg/mL
  Growth temperature: 37°C
  Growth strain: DH5alpha
  Copy number: High Copy
Gene/Insert
  Gene/Insert name: mCherry
  Insert size (bp): 711
Terms and licenses: Academic/Nonprofit Terms; Industry Terms: Not Available to Industry
How to cite: p5sucAmCherry was a gift from Brian Pfleger (Addgene plasmid # 92026 ; http://n2t.net/addgene:92026 ; RRID:Addgene_92026)
